>Addgene plasmid #115401 | AAEL012356 AstC R | addgene full sequence | sequence record 221135 | Addgene NGS Result
GTGTGTCAGTTAGGGTGTGGAAAGTCCCCAGGCTCCCCAGCAGGCAGAAGTATGCAAAGCATGCATCTCA
ATTAGTCAGCAACCAGGTGTGGAAAGTCCCCAGGCTCCCCAGCAGGCAGAAGTATGCAAAGCATGCATCT
CAATTAGTCAGCAACCATAGTCCCGCCCCTAACTCCGCCCATCCCGCCCCTAACTCCGCCCAGTTCCGCC
CATTCTCCGCCCCATGGCTGACTAATTTTTTTTATTTATGCAGAGGCCGAGGCCGCCTCGGCCTCTGAGC
TATTCCAGAAGTAGTGAGGAGGCTTTTTTGGAGGCCTAGGCTTTTGCAAAAAGCTCCTCGATCGAGGGGC
TCGCATCTCTCCTTCACGCGCCCGCCGCCCTACCTGAGGCCGCCATCCACGCCGGTTGAGTCGCGTTCTG
CCGCCTCCCGCCTGTGGTGCCTCCTGAACTGCGTCCGCCGTCTAGGTAAGTTTAAAGCTCAGGTCGAGAC
CGGGCCTTTGTCCGGCGCTCCCTTGGAGCCTACCTAGACTCAGCCGGCTCTCCACGCTTTGCCTGACCCT
GCTTGCTCAACTCTACGTCTTTGTTTCGTTTTCTGTTCTGCGCCGTTACAGATCCAAGCTCTGAAAAACC
AGAAAGTTAACTGGTAAGTTTAGTCTTTTTGTCTTTTATTTCAGGTCCCGGATCCGGTGGTGGTGCAAAT
CAAAGAACTGCTCCTCAGTGGATGTTGCCTTTACTTCTAGGCCTGTACGGAAGTGTTACTTCTGCTCTAA
AAGCTGCGGAATTCCGGAATTTCCTCGAGATGGAGTGGAACGATACAGTTGGTAATGACAATGGAAGTGA
ACTCTACAGAATGGATAGCATTGCAACGGAATCCACAATCGTAACGACAATGATGGTACCAGCAGTAGCA
CCCCCAGCCGTGGGGCTTACATTTCCATCGGATCTGTTGACCTTCATCCGGCAGACGGCATCAGGATCCG
CGTCGTCCAATCTGTCTTATTTGCTGAGTAATATCACCCGAGCCCTGTCATCGCCATCGAATGAGTTCAA
TTTATCACGGCGATTTCCGCTCCATCCATTCTTTCCACTGTACAACGACACGGTGTTTGAATCTTGTCCG
TCCATCCAGATGCCGATTGGGAATCTGATATCAATGATCCTGTACGCCGTCGTGGGCCTAATTGGACTAT
TTGGAAACACACTTGTTATCTACGTGGTGCTGCGCTTCTCCAAGATGCAAACGGTTACCAACATGTACAT
CCTAAATCTGGCCATTGCGGACCAGTGTTTCCTAATTGGAATACCGTTTCTCATCATCACGATGCATCTG
GGCGAATGGACCTTCGGCAATACTATGTGCAAAGCGTACATGGTGTCTACCTCGATTACACAGTTCACCT
CATCGATATTCCTCTTCATCATGTCTGCAGACCGTTACATAGCTGTGTGCCATCCCATCTCATCGCCACG
GTTTCGAACGCCTCTGGTATCGAAGATAGTTTCTTTTTTTGCATGGACAACCTCTGCTCTGATAATGCTA
CCGGTGATGCTATACGCCAACACGGTTCATCGAGACAAGGGCAAAATATCCTGCAACATTGTTTGGCCAT
CGGAAAATGCTAGCAACTCCGGCACAACCTTCACCCTGTACTCCCTCATACTGGGCTTTGCTGTTCCCCT
TTCGCTTATACTAATGTTTTACTATCTGGTGATCCGCAAACTGCGCACAGTGGGTCCCAAGAGCAAGTCC
AAGGAAAAGAAGCGCTCCCACCGCAAGGTTACCAAACTAGTGCTCACAGTCATCACGGTATACGTTCTCT
GCTGGCTGCCCTATTGGATCTCCCAGGTGGCATTAATTAATTCCCCACCGGATATTTGCAAATCCCGTCT
GGAGATTACCGTTTTTGTCCTAGTGAGCTGCCTTGGCTATTCCAATTCGGCCATGAACCCAATCTTGTAC
GCTTTTCTATCGGATAATTTCAAGAAAAGCTTTCTCAAAGCGTGCACTTGCACCAAGGGCAAGGATATCA
ACGCCCAGTTACAAATCGAGAACAGCTTCTTCCCTCGCTTCGCACGCAACAGGGGCTCGGAAAGGGGCAA
TTCAACGAAAATCCTCCATCCCGGACGTCAGAAGGTTGGCGATCAGACTCATCCCAACGATACGGCCAAC
AATAACAACACCAATAATGCAAACGCCAACAACGGTAGCAGTCGCTGTTCAGGACCAGGCGGCCCCATCA
GCAATACCAATACGAATGGCAACACCACAACTACGACGATGACAACCACTACGATGGGACTTGGAGGAGG
AAGTTCCAGTTCGAATGTGGTGCCAATTGCCAGCAAAATTCTCGACACCAGCTCTAGGCCCCCCGTGCTG
CATACGGATTTATAAGCGGCCGCTAGACTAGTCTAGAGAAAAAACCTCCCACACCTCCCCCTGAACCTGA
AACATAAAATGAATGCAATTGTTGTTGTTAACTTGTTTATTGCAGCTTATAATGGTTACAAATAAAGCAA
TAGCATCACAAATTTCACAAATAAAGCATTTTTTTCACTGCATTCTAGTTGTGGTTTGTCCAAACTCATC
AATGTATCTTATCATGTCTGGATCCCCGGGTACCGAGCTCGAATTAATTCCTCTTCCGCTTCCTCGCTCA
CTGACTCGCTGCGCTCGGTCGTTCGGCTGCGGCGAGCGGTATCAGCTCACTCAAAGGCGGTAATACGGTT
ATCCACAGAATCAGGGGATAACGCAGGAAAGAACATGTGAGCAAAAGGCCAGCAAAAGGCCAGGAACCGT
AAAAAGGCCGCGTTGCTGGCGTTTTTCCATAGGCTCCGCCCCCCTGACGAGCATCACAAAAATCGACGCT
CAAGTCAGAGGTGGCGAAACCCGACAGGACTATAAAGATACCAGGCGTTTCCCCCTGGAAGCTCCCTCGT
GCGCTCTCCTGTTCCGACCCTGCCGCTTACCGGATACCTGTCCGCCTTTCTCCCTTCGGGAAGCGTGGCG
CTTTCTCATAGCTCACGCTGTAGGTATCTCAGTTCGGTGTAGGTCGTTCGCTCCAAGCTGGGCTGTGTGC
ACGAACCCCCCGTTCAGCCCGACCGCTGCGCCTTATCCGGTAACTATCGTCTTGAGTCCAACCCGGTAAG
ACACGACTTATCGCCACTGGCAGCAGCCACTGGTAACAGGATTAGCAGAGCGAGGTATGTAGGCGGTGCT
ACAGAGTTCTTGAAGTGGTGGCCTAACTACGGCTACACTAGAAGAACAGTATTTGGTATCTGCGCTCTGC
TGAAGCCAGTTACCTTCGGAAAAAGAGTTGGTAGCTCTTGATCCGGCAAACAAACCACCGCTGGTAGCGG
TGGTTTTTTTGTTTGCAAGCAGCAGATTACGCGCAGAAAAAAAGGATCTCAAGAAGATCCTTTGATCTTT
TCTACGGGGTCTGACGCTCAGTGGAACGAAAACTCACGTTAAGGGATTTTGGTCATGAGATTATCAAAAA
GGATCTTCACCTAGATCCTTTTAAATTAAAAATGAAGTTTTAAATCAATCTAAAGTATATATGAGTAAAC
TTGGTCTGACAGTTACCAATGCTTAATCAGTGAGGCACCTATCTCAGCGATCTGTCTATTTCGTTCATCC
ATAGTTGCCTGACTCCCCGTCGTGTAGATAACTACGATACGGGAGGGCTTACCATCTGGCCCCAGTGCTG
CAATGATACCGCGAGACCCACGCTCACCGGCTCCAGATTTATCAGCAATAAACCAGCCAGCCGGAAGGGC
CGAGCGCAGAAGTGGTCCTGCAACTTTATCCGCCTCCATCCAGTCTATTAATTGTTGCCGGGAAGCTAGA
GTAAGTAGTTCGCCAGTTAATAGTTTGCGCAACGTTGTTGCCATTGCTACAGGCATCGTGGTGTCACGCT
CGTCGTTTGGTATGGCTTCATTCAGCTCCGGTTCCCAACGATCAAGGCGAGTTACATGATCCCCCATGTT
GTGCAAAAAAGCGGTTAGCTCCTTCGGTCCTCCGATCGTTGTCAGAAGTAAGTTGGCCGCAGTGTTATCA
CTCATGGTTATGGCAGCACTGCATAATTCTCTTACTGTCATGCCATCCGTAAGATGCTTTTCTGTGACTG
GTGAGTACTCAACCAAGTCATTCTGAGAATAGTGTATGCGGCGACCGAGTTGCTCTTGCCCGGCGTCAAT
ACGGGATAATACCGCGCCACATAGCAGAACTTTAAAAGTGCTCATCATTGGAAAACGTTCTTCGGGGCGA
AAACTCTCAAGGATCTTACCGCTGTTGAGATCCAGTTCGATGTAACCCACTCGTGCACCCAACTGATCTT
CAGCATCTTTTACTTTCACCAGCGTTTCTGGGTGAGCAAAAACAGGAAGGCAAAATGCCGCAAAAAAGGG
AATAAGGGCGACACGGAAATGTTGAATACTCATACTCTTCCTTTTTCAATATTATTGAAGCATTTATCAG
GGTTATTGTCTCATGAGCGGATACATATTTGAATGTATTTAGAAAAATAAACAAATAGGGGTTCCGCGCA
CATTTCCCCGAAAAGTGCCACCTGCAAGCTTGGCTGTGGAAT
Features (pLannotate 1.2.2; 7 found; start..end, strand, type, name):
      1..330     +  promoter       SV40 promoter: SV40 enhancer and early promoter
    346..614     +  LTR            5' LTR (truncated): truncated 5' long terminal repeat (LTR) from human T-cell leukemia virus (HTLV) type 1
    644..740     +  intron         SV40 intron: modified SV40 intron with splice donor and acceptor sites
   2480..2614    +  polyA_signal   SV40 poly(A) signal: SV40 polyadenylation signal
   2824..3412    -  rep_origin     ori: high-copy-number ColE1/pMB1/pBR322/pUC origin of replication
   3583..4443    -  CDS            AmpR: β-lactamase; bla; confers resistance to ampicillin, carbenicillin, and related antibiotics
   4444..4548    -  promoter       AmpR promoter: bla
