[The description below was written by a language model from this plasmid's Addgene catalogue record and pLannotate feature annotations shown in this document.]
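Description:
AAEL012356 AstC R is a mammalian expression plasmid built on the pME18s backbone that carries the coding sequence of an Aedes aegypti receptor, gene AAEL012356 (also listed as GPRSMS). The "AstC R" label presumably denotes an allatostatin-C receptor, although the record does not spell this out. The sequenced plasmid is 4,592 nt. It is maintained in E. coli through a high-copy ColE1/pUC-type origin and selected with ampicillin via a β-lactamase gene driven by its native bla promoter. No mammalian selection marker is annotated, which suits transient transfection rather than stable line generation.

Expression is driven by a composite promoter arrangement: the SV40 enhancer and early promoter, followed by a truncated HTLV-1 5' LTR segment. Together these correspond to the SRα-type hybrid promoter, which gives strong constitutive transcription in many mammalian cell lines. A modified SV40 intron with splice donor and acceptor sites lies downstream and generally improves mRNA processing and export, and an SV40 polyadenylation signal terminates the transcript. The feature table does not annotate the insert itself, but the unannotated stretch of roughly 1.7 kb between the intron and the poly(A) signal is where the receptor coding sequence would sit. No epitope tags or reporters are annotated.

The record is inconsistent on cloning: the catalogue field lists Gateway cloning, whereas the depositor comment says the coding sequence was inserted using NotI and XhoI sites, and no att sites are annotated. The stated purpose is heterologous expression of the mosquito receptor in mammalian cells. The associated publication concerns small-molecule agonists of a mosquito neuropeptide receptor, which fits use in cell-based receptor assays.
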