Addgene plasmid #115401: AAEL012356 AstC R
Purpose: Expresses Ae. aegypti receptor in mammalian cells
Depositing lab: Leslie Vosshall. Depositing organization: Rockefeller University. Publication: Small-Molecule Agonists of Ae. aegypti Neuropeptide Y Receptor Block Mosquito Biting. Duvall LB, Ramos-Espiritu L, Barsoum KE, Glickman JF, Vosshall LB. Cell. 2019 Feb 7;176(4):687-701.e5. doi: 10.1016/j.cell.2018.12.004. PubMed 30735632.
Backbone
  Vector backbone: pME18s
  Vector type: Mammalian Expression
Growth in bacteria
  Bacterial resistance: Ampicillin, 100 μg/mL
  Growth temperature: 37°C
  Growth strain: DH5alpha
  Copy number: High Copy
Gene/Insert
  Gene/Insert name: AAEL012356 AstC R
  Species: Aedes aegypti
  Entrez Gene: LOC5576162 (a.k.a. AaeL_AAEL012356, AAEL012356, GPRSMS)
  Cloning method: Gateway Cloning
Terms and licenses: Academic/Nonprofit Terms; Industry Terms: Not Available to Industry
Depositor comments: The neuropeptide CDS was inserted into the pME18s plasmid using NotI and XhoI sites.
How to cite: AAEL012356 AstC R was a gift from Leslie Vosshall (Addgene plasmid # 115401 ; http://n2t.net/addgene:115401 ; RRID:Addgene_115401)
