>Addgene plasmid #115401 | AAEL012356 AstC R | depositor partial sequence | sequence record 217407 | neuropeptide CDS
ATGGAGTGGAACGATACAGTTGGTAATGACAATGGAAGTGAACTCTACAGAATGGATAGCATTGCAACGG
AATCCACAATCGTAACGACAATGATGGTACCAGCAGTAGCACCCCCAGCCGTGGGGCTTACATTTCCATC
GGATCTGTTGACCTTCATCCGGCAGACGGCATCAGGATCCGCGTCGTCCAATCTGTCTTATTTGCTGAGT
AATATCACCCGAGCCCTGTCATCGCCATCGAATGAGTTCAATTTATCACGGCGATTTCCGCTCCATCCAT
TCTTTCCACTGTACAACGACACGGTGTTTGAATCTTGTCCGTCCATCCAGATGCCGATTGGGAATCTGAT
ATCAATGATCCTGTACGCCGTCGTGGGCCTAATTGGACTATTTGGAAACACACTTGTTATCTACGTGGTG
CTGCGCTTCTCCAAGATGCAAACGGTTACCAACATGTACATCCTAAATCTGGCCATTGCGGACCAGTGTT
TCCTAATTGGAATACCGTTTCTCATCATCACGATGCATCTGGGCGAATGGACCTTCGGCAATACTATGTG
CAAAGCGTACATGGTGTCTACCTCGATTACACAGTTCACCTCATCGATATTCCTCTTCATCATGTCTGCA
GACCGTTACATAGCTGTGTGCCATCCCATCTCATCGCCACGGTTTCGAACGCCTCTGGTATCGAAGATAG
TTTCTTTTTTTGCATGGACAACCTCTGCTCTGATAATGCTACCGGTGATGCTATACGCCAACACGGTTCA
TCGAGACAAGGGCAAAATATCCTGCAACATTGTTTGGCCATCGGAAAATGCTAGCAACTCCGGCACAACC
TTCACCCTGTACTCCCTCATACTGGGCTTTGCTGTTCCCCTTTCGCTTATACTAATGTTTTACTATCTGG
TGATCCGCAAACTGCGCACAGTGGGTCCCAAGAGCAAGTCCAAGGAAAAGAAGCGCTCCCACCGCAAGGT
TACCAAACTAGTGCTCACAGTCATCACGGTATACGTTCTCTGCTGGCTGCCCTATTGGATCTCCCAGGTG
GCATTAATTAATTCCCCACCGGATATTTGCAAATCCCGTCTGGAGATTACCGTTTTTGTCCTAGTGAGCT
GCCTTGGCTATTCCAATTCGGCCATGAACCCAATCTTGTACGCTTTTCTATCGGATAATTTCAAGAAAAG
CTTTCTCAAAGCGTGCACTTGCACCAAGGGCAAGGATATCAACGCCCAGTTACAAATCGAGAACAGCTTC
TTCCCTCGCTTCGCACGCAACAGGGGCTCGGAAAGGGGCAATTCAACGAAAATCCTCCATCCCGGACGTC
AGAAGGTTGGCGATCAGACTCATCCCAACGATACGGCCAACAATAACAACACCAATAATGCAAACGCCAA
CAACGGTAGCAGTCGCTGTTCAGGACCAGGCGGCCCCATCAGCAATACCAATACGAATGGCAACACCACA
ACTACGACGATGACAACCACTACGATGGGACTTGGAGGAGGAAGTTCCAGTTCGAATGTGGTGCCAATTG
CCAGCAAAATTCTCGACACCAGCTCTAGGCCCCCCGTGCTGCATACGGATTTATAA
